>Addgene plasmid #14294 | pAG423GPD-ECFP-ccdB | depositor full sequence | sequence record 7957 | Author sequence
GACGAAAGGGCCTCGTGATACGCCTATTTTTATAGGTTAATGTCATGATAATAATGGTTTCTTAGATGAT
CCAATATCAAAGGAAATGATAGCATTGAAGGATGAGACTAATCCAATTGAGGAGTGGCAGCATATAGAAC
AGCTAAAGGGTAGTGCTGAAGGAAGCATACGATACCCCGCATGGAATGGGATAATATCACAGGAGGTACT
AGACTACCTTTCATCCTACATAAATAGACGCATATAAGTACGCATTTAAGCATAAACACGCACTATGCCG
TTCTTCTCATGTATATATATATACAGGCAACACGCAGATATAGGTGCGACGTGAACAGTGAGCTGTATGT
GCGCAGCTCGCGTTGCATTTTCGGAAGCGCTCGTTTTCGGAAACGCTTTGAAGTTCCTATTCCGAAGTTC
CTATTCTCTAGAAAGTATAGGAACTTCAGAGCGCTTTTGAAAACCAAAAGCGCTCTGAAGACGCACTTTC
AAAAAACCAAAAACGCACCGGACTGTAACGAGCTACTAAAATATTGCGAATACCGCTTCCACAAACATTG
CTCAAAAGTATCTCTTTGCTATATATCTCTGTGCTATATCCCTATATAACCTACCCATCCACCTTTCGCT
CCTTGAACTTGCATCTAAACTCGACCTCTACATTTTTTATGTTTATCTCTAGTATTACTCTTTAGACAAA
AAAATTGTAGTAAGAACTATTCATAGAGTGAATCGAAAACAATACGAAAATGTAAACATTTCCTATACGT
AGTATATAGAGACAAAATAGAAGAAACCGTTCATAATTTTCTGACCAATGAAGAATCATCAACGCTATCA
CTTTCTGTTCACAAAGTATGCGCAATCCACATCGGTATAGAATATAATCGGGGATGCCTTTATCTTGAAA
AAATGCACCCGCAGCTTCGCTAGTAATCAGTAAACGCGGGAAGTGGAGTCAGGCTTTTTTTATGGAAGAG
AAAATAGACACCAAAGTAGCCTTCTTCTAACCTTAACGGACCTACAGTGCAAAAAGTTATCAAGAGACTG
CATTATAGAGCGCACAAAGGAGAAAAAAAGTAATCTAAGATGCTTTGTTAGAAAAATAGCGCTCTCGGGA
TGCATTTTTGTAGAACAAAAAAGAAGTATAGATTCTTTGTTGGTAAAATAGCGCTCTCGCGTTGCATTTC
TGTTCTGTAAAAATGCAGCTCAGATTCTTTGTTTGAAAAATTAGCGCTCTCGCGTTGCATTTTTGTTTTA
CAAAAATGAAGCACAGATTCTTCGTTGGTAAAATAGCGCTTTCGCGTTGCATTTCTGTTCTGTAAAAATG
CAGCTCAGATTCTTTGTTTGAAAAATTAGCGCTCTCGCGTTGCATTTTTGTTCTACAAAATGAAGCACAG
ATGCTTCGTTCAGGTGGCACTTTTCGGGGAAATGTGCGCGGAACCCCTATTTGTTTATTTTTCTAAATAC
ATTCAAATATGTATCCGCTCATGAGACAATAACCCTGATAAATGCTTCAATAATATTGAAAAAGGAAGAG
TATGAGTATTCAACATTTCCGTGTCGCCCTTATTCCCTTTTTTGCGGCATTTTGCCTTCCTGTTTTTGCT
CACCCAGAAACGCTGGTGAAAGTAAAAGATGCTGAAGATCAGTTGGGTGCACGAGTGGGTTACATCGAAC
TGGATCTCAACAGCGGTAAGATCCTTGAGAGTTTTCGCCCCGAAGAACGTTTTCCAATGATGAGCACTTT
TAAAGTTCTGCTATGTGGCGCGGTATTATCCCGTATTGACGCCGGGCAAGAGCAACTCGGTCGCCGCATA
CACTATTCTCAGAATGACTTGGTTGAGTACTCACCAGTCACAGAAAAGCATCTTACGGATGGCATGACAG
TAAGAGAATTATGCAGTGCTGCCATAACCATGAGTGATAACACTGCGGCCAACTTACTTCTGACAACGAT
CGGAGGACCGAAGGAGCTAACCGCTTTTTTGCACAACATGGGGGATCATGTAACTCGCCTTGATCGTTGG
GAACCGGAGCTGAATGAAGCCATACCAAACGACGAGCGTGACACCACGATGCCTGTAGCAATGGCAACAA
CGTTGCGCAAACTATTAACTGGCGAACTACTTACTCTAGCTTCCCGGCAACAATTAATAGACTGGATGGA
GGCGGATAAAGTTGCAGGACCACTTCTGCGCTCGGCCCTTCCGGCTGGCTGGTTTATTGCTGATAAATCT
GGAGCCGGTGAGCGTGGGTCTCGCGGTATCATTGCAGCACTGGGGCCAGATGGTAAGCCCTCCCGTATCG
TAGTTATCTACACGACGGGGAGTCAGGCAACTATGGATGAACGAAATAGACAGATCGCTGAGATAGGTGC
CTCACTGATTAAGCATTGGTAACTGTCAGACCAAGTTTACTCATATATACTTTAGATTGATTTAAAACTT
CATTTTTAATTTAAAAGGATCTAGGTGAAGATCCTTTTTGATAATCTCATGACCAAAATCCCTTAACGTG
AGTTTTCGTTCCACTGAGCGTCAGACCCCGTAGAAAAGATCAAAGGATCTTCTTGAGATCCTTTTTTTCT
GCGCGTAATCTGCTGCTTGCAAACAAAAAAACCACCGCTACCAGCGGTGGTTTGTTTGCCGGATCAAGAG
CTACCAACTCTTTTTCCGAAGGTAACTGGCTTCAGCAGAGCGCAGATACCAAATACTGTCCTTCTAGTGT
AGCCGTAGTTAGGCCACCACTTCAAGAACTCTGTAGCACCGCCTACATACCTCGCTCTGCTAATCCTGTT
ACCAGTGGCTGCTGCCAGTGGCGATAAGTCGTGTCTTACCGGGTTGGACTCAAGACGATAGTTACCGGAT
AAGGCGCAGCGGTCGGGCTGAACGGGGGGTTCGTGCACACAGCCCAGCTTGGAGCGAACGACCTACACCG
AACTGAGATACCTACAGCGTGAGCTATGAGAAAGCGCCACGCTTCCCGAAGGGAGAAAGGCGGACAGGTA
TCCGGTAAGCGGCAGGGTCGGAACAGGAGAGCGCACGAGGGAGCTTCCAGGGGGAAACGCCTGGTATCTT
TATAGTCCTGTCGGGTTTCGCCACCTCTGACTTGAGCGTCGATTTTTGTGATGCTCGTCAGGGGGGCGGA
GCCTATGGAAAAACGCCAGCAACGCGGCCTTTTTACGGTTCCTGGCCTTTTGCTGGCCTTTTGCTCACAT
GTTCTTTCCTGCGTTATCCCCTGATTCTGTGGATAACCGTATTACCGCCTTTGAGTGAGCTGATACCGCT
CGCCGCAGCCGAACGACCGAGCGCAGCGAGTCAGTGAGCGAGGAAGCGGAAGAGCGCCCAATACGCAAAC
CGCCTCTCCCCGCGCGTTGGCCGATTCATTAATGCAGCTGGCACGACAGGTTTCCCGACTGGAAAGCGGG
CAGTGAGCGCAACGCAATTAATGTGAGTTACCTCACTCATTAGGCACCCCAGGCTTTACACTTTATGCTT
CCGGCTCCTATGTTGTGTGGAATTGTGAGCGGATAACAATTTCACACAGGAAACAGCTATGACCATGATT
ACGCCAAGCGCGCAATTAACCCTCACTAAAGGGAACAAAAGCTGGAGCTCTTCGAGTTTATCATTATCAA
TACTCGCCATTTCAAAGAATACGTAAATAATTAATAGTAGTGATTTTCCTAACTTTATTTAGTCAAAAAA
TTAGCCTTTTAATTCTGCTGTAACCCGTACATGCCCAAAATAGGGGGCGGGTTACACAGAATATATAACA
CCGAAGGTGCCTGGGTGAACAGGTTTATTCCTGGCATCCACTAAATATAATGGAGCCCGCTTTTTAAGCT
GGCATCCAGAAAAAAAAAGAATCCCAGCACCAAAATATTGTTTTCTTCACCAACCATCAGTTCATAGGTC
CATTCTCTTAGCGCAACTACAGAGAACAGGGGCACAAACAGGCAAAAAACGGGCACAACCTCAATGGAGT
GATGCAACCTGCCTGGAGTAAATGATGACACAAGGCAATTGACCCACGCATGTATCTATCTCATTTTCTT
ACACCTTCTATTACCTTCTGCTCTCTCTGATTTGGAAAAAGCTGAAAAAAAAGGTTGAAACCAGTTCCCT
GAAATTATTCCCCTACTTGACTAATAAGTATATAAAGACGGTAGGTATTGATTGTAATTCTGTAAATCTA
TTTCTTAAACTTCTTAAATTCTACTTTTATAGTTAGTCTTTTTTTTAGTTTTAAAACACCAGAACTTAGT
TTCGACGGATTCTAGAACTAGTGGATCCCCCGGGACAAAATGGTGAGCAAGGGCGAGGAGCTGTTCACCG
GGGTGGTGCCCATCCTGGTCGAGCTGGACGGCGACGTAAACGGCCACAAGTTCAGCGTGTCCGGCGAGGG
CGAGGGCGATGCCACCTACGGCAAGCTGACCCTGAAGTTCATCTGCACCACCGGCAAGCTGCCCGTGCCC
TGGCCCACCCTCGTGACCACCCTGACCTGGGGCGTGCAGTGCTTCAGCCGCTACCCCGACCACATGAAGC
AGCACGACTTCTTCAAGTCCGCCATGCCCGAAGGCTACGTCCAGGAGCGCACCATCTTCTTCAAGGACGA
CGGCAACTACAAGACCCGCGCCGAGGTGAAGTTCGAGGGCGACACCCTGGTGAACCGCATCGAGCTGAAG
GGCATCGACTTCAAGGAGGACGGCAACATCCTGGGGCACAAGCTGGAGTACAACTACATCAGCCACAACG
TCTATATCACCGCCGACAAGCAGAAGAACGGCATCAAGGCCAACTTCAAGATCCGCCACAACATCGAGGA
CGGCAGCGTGCAGCTCGCCGACCACTACCAGCAGAACACCCCCATCGGCGACGGCCCCGTGCTGCTGCCC
GACAACCACTACCTGAGCACCCAGTCCGCCCTGAGCAAAGACCCCAACGAGAAGCGCGATCACATGGTCC
TGCTGGAGTTCGTGACCGCCGCCGGGATCACTCTCGGCATGGACGAGCTGTACAAGGGTGGACCAGGTGG
TGGACATCAAACAAGTTTGTACAAAAAAGCTGAACGAGAAACGTAAAATGATATAAATATCAATATATTA
AATTAGATTTTGCATAAAAAACAGACTACATAATACTGTAAAACACAACATATCCAGTCACTATGGCGGC
CGCATTAGGCACCCCAGGCTTTACACTTTATGCTTCCGGCTCGTATAATGTGTGGATTTTGAGTTAGGAT
CCGTCGAGATTTTCAGGAGCTAAGGAAGCTAAAATGGAGAAAAAAATCACTGGATATACCACCGTTGATA
TATCCCAATGGCATCGTAAAGAACATTTTGAGGCATTTCAGTCAGTTGCTCAATGTACCTATAACCAGAC
CGTTCAGCTGGATATTACGGCCTTTTTAAAGACCGTAAAGAAAAATAAGCACAAGTTTTATCCGGCCTTT
ATTCACATTCTTGCCCGCCTGATGAATGCTCATCCGGAATTCCGTATGGCAATGAAAGACGGTGAGCTGG
TGATATGGGATAGTGTTCACCCTTGTTACACCGTTTTCCATGAGCAAACTGAAACGTTTTCATCGCTCTG
GAGTGAATACCACGACGATTTCCGGCAGTTTCTACACATATATTCGCAAGATGTGGCGTGTTACGGTGAA
AACCTGGCCTATTTCCCTAAAGGGTTTATTGAGAATATGTTTTTCGTCTCAGCCAATCCCTGGGTGAGTT
TCACCAGTTTTGATTTAAACGTGGCCAATATGGACAACTTCTTCGCCCCCGTTTTCACCATGGGCAAATA
TTATACGCAAGGCGACAAGGTGCTGATGCCGCTGGCGATTCAGGTTCATCATGCCGTCTGTGATGGCTTC
CATGTCGGCAGAATGCTTAATGAATTACAACAGTACTGCGATGAGTGGCAGGGCGGGGCGTAAACGCCGC
GTGGATCCGGCTTACTAAAAGCCAGATAACAGTATGCGTATTTGCGCGCTGATTTTTGCGGTATAAGAAT
ATATACTGATATGTATACCCGAAGTATGTCAAAAAGAGGTATGCTATGAAGCAGCGTATTACAGTGACAG
TTGACAGCGACAGCTATCAGTTGCTCAAGGCATATATGATGTCAATATCTCCGGTCTGGTAAGCACAACC
ATGCAGAATGAAGCCCGTCGTCTGCGTGCCGAACGCTGGAAAGCGGAAAATCAGGAAGGGATGGCTGAGG
TCGCCCGGTTTATTGAAATGAACGGCTCTTTTGCTGACGAGAACAGGGGCTGGTGAAATGCAGTTTAAGG
TTTACACCTATAAAAGAGAGAGCCGTTATCGTCTGTTTGTGGATGTACAGAGTGATATTATTGACACGCC
CGGGCGACGGATGGTGATCCCCCTGGCCAGTGCACGTCTGCTGTCAGATAAAGTCTCCCGTGAACTTTAC
CCGGTGGTGCATATCGGGGATGAAAGCTGGCGCATGATGACCACCGATATGGCCAGTGTGCCGGTCTCCG
TTATCGGGGAAGAAGTGGCTGATCTCAGCCACCGCGAAAATGACATCAAAAACGCCATTAACCTGATGTT
CTGGGGAATATAAATGTCAGGCTCCCTTATACACAGCCAGTCTGCAGGTCGACCATAGTGACTGGATATG
TTGTGTTTTACAGTATTATGTAGTCTGTTTTTTATGCAAAATCTAATTTAATATATTGATATTTATATCA
TTTTACGTTTCTCGTTCAGCTTTCTTGTACAAAGTGGTTCGATGTCATGTAATTAGTTATGTCACGCTTA
CATTCACGCCCTCCCCCCACATCCGCTCTAACCGAAAAGGAAGGAGTTAGACAACCTGAAGTCTAGGTCC
CTATTTATTTTTTTATAGTTATGTTAGTATTAAGAACGTTATTTATATTTCAAATTTTTCTTTTTTTTCT
GTACAGACGCGTGTACGCATGTAACATTATACTGAAAACCTTGCTTGAGAAGGTTTTGGGACGCTCGAAG
GCTTTAATTTGCGGCCGGTACCCAATTCGCCCTATAGTGAGTCGTATTACGCGCGCTCACTGGCCGTCGT
TTTACAACGTCGTGACTGGGAAAACCCTGGCGTTACCCAACTTAATCGCCTTGCAGCACATCCCCCTTTC
GCCAGCTGGCGTAATAGCGAAGAGGCCCGCACCGATCGCCCTTCCCAACAGTTGCGCAGCCTGAATGGCG
AATGGCGCG
[124 nt withheld, positions 7220-7343]
C
[91 nt withheld, positions 7345-7435]
A
[49 nt withheld, positions 7437-7485]
CCTTTGACGTTGGAGTCCACGTTCTTT
[37 nt withheld, positions 7513-7549]
ACCCTATCTCGGTCTATTCTTTTGATTTATAAGGGATTTTGCCGATTTCGGCCTATTGGTTAAAAAATGA
GCTGATTTAACAAAAATTTAACGCGAATTTTAACAAAATATTAACGTTTACAATTTCCTGATGCGGTATT
TTCTCCTTACGCATCTGTGCGGTATTTCACACCGCATAGATCCGTCGAGTTCAAGAGAAAAAAAAAGAAA
AAGCAAAAAGAAAAAAGGAAAGCGCGCCTCGTTCAGAATGACACGTATAGAATGATGCATTACCTTGTCA
TCTTCAGTATCATACTGTTCGTATACATACTTACTGACATTCATAGGTATACATATATACACATGTATAT
ATATCGTATGCTGCAGCTTTAAATAATCGGTGTCACTACATAAGAACACCTTTGGTGGAGGGAACATCGT
TGGTACCATTGGGCGAGGTGGCTTCTCTTATGGCAACCGCAAGAGCCTTGAACGCACTCTCACTACGGTG
ATGATCATTCTTGCCTCGCAGACAATCAACGTGGAGGGTAATTCTGCTAGCCTCTGCAAAGCTTTCAAGA
AAATGCGGGATCATCTCGCAAGAGAGATCTCCTACTTTCTCCCTTTGCAAACCAAGTTCGACAACTGCGT
ACGGCCTGTTCGAAAGATCTACCACCGCTCTGGAAAGTGCCTCATCCAAAGGCGCAAATCCTGATCCAAA
CCTTTTTACTCCACGCGCCAGTAGGGCCTCTTTAAAAGCTTGACCGAGAGCAATCCCGCAGTCTTCAGTG
GTGTGATGGTCGTCTATGTGTAAGTCACCAATGCACTCAACGATTAGCGACCAGCCGGAATGCTTGGCCA
GAGCATGTATCATATGGTCCAGAAACCCTATACCTGTGTGGACGTTAATCACTTGCGATTGTGTGGCCTG
TTCTGCTACTGCTTCTGCCTCTTTTTCTGGGAAGATCGAGTGCTCTATCGCTAGGGGACCACCCTTTAAA
GAGATCGCAATCTGAATCTTGGTTTCATTTGTAATACGCTTTACTAGGGCTTTCTGCTCTGTCATCTTTG
CCTTCGTTTATCTTGCCTGCTCATTTTTTAGTATATTCTTCGAAGAAATCACATTACTTTATATAATGTA
TAATTCATTATGTGATAATGCCAATCGCTAAGAAAAAAAAAGAGTCATCCGCTAGGGGAAAAAAAAAAAT
GAAAATCATTACCGAGGCATAAAAAAATATAGAGTGTACTAGAGGAGGCCAAGAGTAATAGAAAAAGAAA
ATTGCGGGAAAGGACTGTGTTATGACTTCCCTGACTAATGCCGTGTTCAAACGATACCTGGCAGTGACTC
CTAGCGCTCACCAAGCTCTTAAAACGGGAATTTATGGTGCACTCTCAGTACAATCTGCTCTGATGCCGCA
TAGTTAAGCCAGCCCCGACACCCGCCAACACCCGCTGACGCGCCCTGACGGGCTTGTCTGCTCCCGGCAT
CCGCTTACAGACAAGCTGTGACCGTCTCCGGGAGCTGCATGTGTCAGAGGTTTTCACCGTCATCACCGAA
ACGCGCGA
Features (pLannotate 1.2.2; 29 found; start..end, strand, type, name):
     68..1410    +  rep_origin     2μ ori: yeast 2μ plasmid origin of replication
   1437..1541    +  promoter       AmpR promoter: bla
   1542..2402    +  CDS            AmpR: β-lactamase; bla; confers resistance to ampicillin, carbenicillin, and related antibiotics
   2573..3161    +  rep_origin     ori: high-copy-number ColE1/pMB1/pBR322/pUC origin of replication
   3344..3436    +  CDS            lacI (fragment): lac repressor; lacI; The lac repressor binds to the lac operator to inhibit transcription in E. coli. This inhibition can be relieved by adding lactose or isopropyl-β-D-thiogalactopyranoside (IPTG).
   3449..3470    +  protein_bind   CAP binding site: CAP binding activates transcription in the presence of cAMP. E. coli catabolite activator protein
   3485..3515    +  promoter       lac promoter: promoter for the E. coli lac operon
   3523..3539    +  protein_bind   lac operator: The lac repressor binds to the lac operator to inhibit transcription in E. coli. This inhibition can be relieved by adding lactose or isopropyl-β-D-thiogalactopyranoside (IPTG). lac repressor encoded by lacI
   3584..3602    +  promoter       T3 promoter: promoter for bacteriophage T3 RNA polymerase
   3631..4275    +  promoter       GAP promoter: S. cerevisiae TDH3; promoter for glyceraldehyde-3-phosphate dehydrogenase
   4281..4304    +  misc_feature   MCS (fragment): pBluescript multiple cloning site
   4310..5026    +  CDS            ECFP: ECFP is a basic (constitutively fluorescent) cyan fluorescent protein published in 1996, derived from Aequorea victoria. It has low acid sensitivity.
   5051..5175    +  protein_bind   attR1: mutant version of attR; recombination site for the Gateway® LR reaction LR Clonase™
   5200..5230    +  promoter       lac UV5 promoter: E. coli lac promoter with an "up" mutation
   5254..5283    +  promoter       cat promoter (fragment): promoter of the E. coli cat gene encoding chloramphenicol acetyltransferase
   5284..5943    +  CDS            CmR: chloramphenicol acetyltransferase; cat; confers resistance to chloramphenicol
   6125..6283    +  CDS            ccdA (fragment): CCDA_ECO57 - Also known as H, letA. Experimental evidence at protein level: Swiss-Prot protein existence level 1. Antitoxin component of a type II toxin-antitoxin (TA) system which inhibits the post-segregational killing (PSK) of plasmid-free cells, also referred to as a plasmid addiction system. Binds to and blocks the activity of CcdB; will also remove bound CcdB protein from the CcdB-GyrA complex by forming a CcdA-CcdB complex, a process termed rejuvenation. Functions as a transcriptional corepressor for the ccdAB operon, repression also requires CcdB (By similarity). From Escherichia coli
   6288..6590    +  CDS            ccdB: CCDB_ECOLI - Also known as G, letB, letD. Experimental evidence at protein level: Swiss-Prot protein existence level 1. Toxic component of a type II toxin-antitoxin (TA) system, functioning in plasmid maintainence. Responsible for the post- segregational killing (PSK) of plasmid-free cells, also referred to as a plasmid addiction system. Half-life of over 2 hours. Cell killing by CcdB is accompanied by filamentation, defects in chromosome and plasmid segregation, defects in cell division, formation of anucleate cells, decreased DNA synthesis and plasmid loss. Interferes with the activity of DN
   6634..6758    -  protein_bind   attR2: mutant version of attR; recombination site for the Gateway® LR reaction LR Clonase™
   6765..7012    +  terminator     CYC1 terminator: S. cerevisiae CYC1; transcription terminator for CYC1
   7031..7049    -  promoter       T7 promoter: promoter for bacteriophage T7 RNA polymerase
   7057..7212    +  CDS            lacZα (fragment): LacZα fragment of β-galactosidase; lacZ fragment
   7220..7675    +  rep_origin     f1 ori (sequence partly withheld): f1 bacteriophage origin of replication; arrow indicates direction of (+) strand synthesis
   7676..7727    -  misc_feature   bom (fragment): basis of mobility region from pBR322
   7935..8594    -  CDS            HIS3: imidazoleglycerol-phosphate dehydratase, required for histidine biosynthesis; S. cerevisiae HIS3; yeast auxotrophic marker
   8595..8781    -  promoter       HIS3 promoter: S. cerevisiae HIS3
   8831..8911    +  CDS            MRM1 (fragment): MRM1_YEAST - Also known as PET56 From Saccharomyces cerevisiae (strain ATCC 204508 / S288c) (Baker's yeast).
   8912..8961    -  misc_feature   bom (fragment): basis of mobility region from pBR322
   9063..1       -  CDS            rop (fragment) (across the origin): Rop protein, which maintains plasmids at low copy number; rop
