[The description below was written by a language model from this plasmid's Addgene catalogue record and pLannotate feature annotations shown in this document.]
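Description:
pAG423GPD-ECFP-ccdB is an empty Gateway destination vector for protein expression in Saccharomyces cerevisiae, built on the pRS423 backbone. It is an E. coli–yeast shuttle plasmid of about 9.1 kb. In yeast it replicates episomally from the 2μ origin and is selected through the HIS3 auxotrophic marker, which is expressed from its own promoter. In bacteria it is maintained by a high-copy ColE1/pUC-type origin with ampicillin resistance. An f1 origin and remnants of the pBluescript-derived lac/lacZα region, with flanking T3 and T7 promoters, are also annotated.

The expression unit consists of the strong constitutive GPD (TDH3/GAP) promoter, followed by an ECFP coding sequence, the Gateway cassette, and the CYC1 terminator. The cassette is bounded by attR1 and attR2 and contains a chloramphenicol resistance gene and the ccdB toxin gene. In an LR Clonase reaction with an entry clone, the region between the att sites is replaced by the gene of interest. This places the gene downstream of ECFP, so the product carries an N-terminal cyan fluorescent tag. Because CcdB poisons gyrase in ordinary E. coli strains, unrecombined vector is counter-selected after the reaction, whereas the empty vector itself must be propagated in a ccdB-tolerant strain under combined chloramphenicol and ampicillin selection.

The plasmid belongs to a suite of yeast Gateway vectors designed for high-throughput genetic analysis. It suits constitutive, multicopy expression of ECFP fusions, for example for fluorescence-based detection of the tagged protein. The depositor notes that the full sequence is a reference and may not match the physical plasmid exactly.
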