Addgene plasmid #14294: pAG423GPD-ECFP-ccdB
Purpose: (Empty Backbone)
Depositing lab: Susan Lindquist. Depositing organization: Whitehead Institute for Biomedical Research. Publication: A suite of Gateway cloning vectors for high-throughput genetic analysis in Saccharomyces cerevisiae. Alberti S, Gitler AD, Lindquist S. Yeast. 2007 Oct . 24(10):913-9. 10.1002/yea.1502 PubMed 17583893.
Backbone
  Vector backbone: pRS423
  Vector type: Yeast Expression ; Gateway Destination
  Selectable markers: HIS3
Growth in bacteria
  Bacterial resistance: Chloramphenicol and Ampicillin, 25 & 100 μg/mL
  Growth temperature: 37°C
  Growth strain: ccdB Survival
  Growth instructions: DB3.1, ccdB Survival
  Copy number: Unknown
Gene/Insert
  Gene/Insert name: None
  Tag / fusion protein: ECFP (N terminal on backbone)
  Cloning method: Gateway Cloning
  Sequencing primers: 5′ EGFP-C
Terms and licenses: Academic/Nonprofit Terms; Industry Terms: Not Available to Industry
Depositor comments: Type of plasmid: 2-micron. This plasmid contains the Gateway technology from Invitrogen; Invitrogen requires purchasing of Gateway Clonase for carrying out the Gateway recombinational cloning reaction http://www.invitrogen.com Please note that the full plasmid sequence is provided as a reference only, and may not match the exact sequence of the plasmid.
How to cite: pAG423GPD-ECFP-ccdB was a gift from Susan Lindquist (Addgene plasmid # 14294 ; http://n2t.net/addgene:14294 ; RRID:Addgene_14294)
