>Addgene plasmid #14294 | pAG423GPD-ECFP-ccdB | addgene partial sequence | sequence record 20820 | EXFP-R 5'-GTCTTGTAGTTGCCGTCGTC-3'
TAGCCTTCGGGCATGGCGGACTTGAAGAAGTCGTGCTGCTTCATGTGGTCGGGGTAGCGGCTGAAGCACT
GCACGCCCCAGGTCAGGGTGGTCACGAGGGTGGGCCAGGGCACGGGCAGCTTGCCGGTGGTGCAGATGAA
CTTCAGGGTCAGCTTGCCGTAGGTGGCATCGCCCTCGCCCTCGCCGGACACGCTGAACTTGTGGCCGTTT
ACGTCGCCGTCCAGCTCGACCAGGATGGGCACCACCCCGGTGAACAGCTCCTCGCCCTTGCTCACCATTT
TGTCCCGGGGGATCCACTAGTTCTAGAATCCGTCGAAACTAAGTTCTGGTGTTTTAAAACTAAAAAAAAG
ACTAACTATAAAAGTAGAATTTAAGAAGTTTAAGAAATAGATTTACAGAATTACAATCAATACCTACCGT
CTTTATATACTTATTAGTCAAGTAGGGGAATAATTTCAGGGAACTGGTTTCAACCTTTTTTTTCAGCTTT
TTCCAAATCAGAGAGAGCAGAAGGTAATAGAAGGTGTAAGAAAATGAGATAGATACATGCGTGGGTCAAT
TGCCTTGTGTCATCATTTACTCCAGGCAGGTTGCATCACTCCATTGAGGTTGTGCCCGTTTTTTGCCTGT
TTGTGCCCCTGTTCTCTGTAGTTGCGCTAAGAGAATGGACCTATGAACTGATGGTTGGTGAAAAAAACAT
ATTTTGGTGCTGG
