>Addgene plasmid #14294 | pAG423GPD-ECFP-ccdB | addgene partial sequence | sequence record 20821 | 14294 with pRS marker
TTAGGAGCTTGGGTGAGCGCTAGGAGTCACTGCCAGGTATCGTTTGAACACGGCATTAGTCAGGGAAGTC
ATAACACAGTCCTTTCCCGCAATTTTCTTTTTCTATTACTCTTGGCCTCCTCTAGTACACTCTATATTTT
TTTATGCCTCGGTAATGATTTTCATTTTTTTTTTTCCACCTAGCGGATGACTCTTTTTTTTTCTTAGCGA
TTGGCATTATCACATAATGAATTATACATTATATAAAGTAATGTGATTTCTTCGAAGAATATACTAAAAA
ATGAGCAGGCAAGATAAACGAAGGCAAAGATGACAGAGCAGAAAGCCCTAGTAAAGCGTATTACAAATGA
AACCAAGATTCAGATTGCGATCTCTTTAAAGGGTGGTCCCCTAGCGATAGAGCACTCGATCTTCCCAGAA
AAAGAGGCAGAAGCAGTAGCAGAACAGGCCACACAATCGCAAGTGATTAACGTCCACACAGGTATAGGGT
TTCTGGACCATATGATACATGCTCTGGCCAAGCATTCCGGCTGGTCGCTAATCGTTGAGTGCATTGGTGA
CTTACACATAGACGACCATCACACCACTGAAGACTGCGGGATTGCTCTCGGTCAAGCTTTTAAAGAGGCC
CTAGGGGCCGTGCGTGGAGTAAAAAGGTTTGGATCAGGATTTGCGCCTTTGGATGAGGCACTTTCCAGAG
CGGTGGTAGATCTTTCGAACAGGCCGTACGCAGTTG
